Addgene plasmid #110682: pCHSU70.1-2.2
Purpose: Expression of a fungal biosynthetic gene cluster
Depositing lab: Ronald Davis. Depositing organization: Stanford University. Publication: HEx: A heterologous expression platform for the discovery of fungal natural products. Harvey CJB, Tang M, Schlecht U, Horecka J, Fischer CR, Lin HC, Li J, Naughton B, Cherry J, Miranda M, Li YF, Chu AM, Hennessy JR, Vandova GA, Inglis D, Aiyar RS, Steinmetz LM, Davis RW, Medema MH, Sattely E, Khosla C, St Onge RP, Tang Y, Hillenmeyer ME. Sci Adv. 2018 Apr 11;4(4):eaar5459. doi: 10.1126/sciadv.aar5459. eCollection 2018 Apr. PubMed 29651464.
Backbone
  Vector backbone: pCHINT2A
  Vector type: Yeast Expression
  Selectable markers: LEU2
Growth in bacteria
  Bacterial resistance: Ampicillin, 100 μg/mL
  Growth temperature: 37°C
  Growth strain: DH5alpha
  Copy number: High Copy
Gene/Insert
  Gene/Insert name: PKS (alt name: PKS gene for cluster PKS23)
  Species: Endocarpon pusillum
  Insert size (bp): 6495
  Tag / fusion protein: flag (N terminal on insert)
  Cloning method: Unknown
Terms and licenses: Academic/Nonprofit Terms; Industry Terms: Not Available to Industry
How to cite: pCHSU70.1-2.2 was a gift from Ronald Davis (Addgene plasmid # 110682 ; http://n2t.net/addgene:110682 ; RRID:Addgene_110682)
