[The description below was written by a language model from this plasmid's Addgene catalogue record and pLannotate feature annotations shown in this document.]
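Description:
pCHSU70.1-2.2 is a yeast–E. coli shuttle expression plasmid of about 13.1 kb built on the pCHINT2A backbone. It is one of a set of constructs made for heterologous expression of fungal biosynthetic gene clusters in Saccharomyces cerevisiae. In bacteria it replicates from a high-copy ColE1/pUC-type origin and is selected with ampicillin through the bla (AmpR) gene and its native promoter. In yeast it is maintained episomally at multiple copies by the 2μ origin, and the LEU2 gene under its own promoter provides leucine prototrophy selection in leu2 hosts. Remnants of a pBluescript multiple cloning site, a T3 promoter and short rop fragments are backbone leftovers rather than functional parts of the expression design.

The payload is a polyketide synthase gene of roughly 6.5 kb from the lichen-forming fungus Endocarpon pusillum, recorded as the PKS of a cluster designated PKS23. It carries an N-terminal FLAG epitope for detecting the protein. Automated annotation matches the open reading frame to phnA, the non-reducing polyketide synthase of the Penicillium phenalenone pathway. This reflects homology rather than identity, and suggests the enzyme belongs to the non-reducing PKS class. A fragment annotated as GRS2 sits just downstream of the coding sequence in the opposite orientation. It may be yeast genomic sequence carried along with a terminator region, but the record does not say so. The yeast promoter driving the PKS is also not annotated or stated. In the depositor sequence about 500 bp of unannotated sequence precedes the tag. The depositor and sequencing-derived records differ slightly in length and numbering but show the same architecture. The plasmid is used to express this cluster's core synthase in yeast for natural product discovery.
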