Features (pLannotate 1.2.2; 13 found; start..end, strand, type, name):
    503..527     +  CDS            2xFLAG (fragment): two tandem FLAG® epitope tags
    528..7013    +  CDS            phnA: PHNA_PENHR - Experimental evidence at protein level: Swiss-Prot protein existence level 1. Non-reducing polyketide synthase; part of the gene cluster that mediates the biosynthesis of phenalenones such as herqueinone, compounds that have been reported to treat tumors, bacterial infections and/or mycoses, and rheumatic diseases (PubMed:26978228). The non- reducing polyketide synthase phnA synthesizes the heptaketide backbone and cyclizes it into the angular, hemiketal-containing naphtho-gamma- pyrone prephenalenone. The product template (PT) domain of phnA catalyzes only the C4-C9 aldol condens
   7175..7531    -  CDS            GRS2 (fragment): SYG2_YEAST - Experimental evidence at protein level: Swiss-Prot protein existence level 1. Catalyzes the ATP-dependent ligation of glycine to the 3'-end of its cognate tRNA, via the formation of an aminoacyl-adenylate intermediate (Gly-AMP) (PubMed:23816885). Also produces diadenosine tetraphosphate (Ap4A), a universal pleiotropic signaling molecule needed for cell regulation pathways, by direct condensation of 2 ATPs. Thereby, may play a special role in Ap4A homeostasis (By similarity). From Saccharomyces cerevisiae (strain ATCC 204508 / S288c) (Baker's yeast).
   7529..7552    -  misc_feature   MCS (fragment): pBluescript multiple cloning site
   7565..7583    -  promoter       T3 promoter: promoter for bacteriophage T3 RNA polymerase
   7922..8510    -  rep_origin     ori: high-copy-number ColE1/pMB1/pBR322/pUC origin of replication
   8681..9541    -  CDS            AmpR: β-lactamase; bla; confers resistance to ampicillin, carbenicillin, and related antibiotics
   9542..9646    -  promoter       AmpR promoter: bla
   9673..11015   -  rep_origin     2μ ori: yeast 2μ plasmid origin of replication
  11083..11115   +  CDS            rop (fragment): Rop protein, which maintains plasmids at low copy number; rop
  11346..11750   +  promoter       LEU2 promoter: S. cerevisiae LEU2
  11763..12857   +  CDS            LEU2: 3-isopropylmalate dehydrogenase, required for leucine biosynthesis; S. cerevisiae LEU2; yeast auxotrophic marker
  13062..13122   -  misc_feature   MCS (fragment): pBluescript multiple cloning site
>Addgene plasmid #110682 | pCHSU70.1-2.2 | depositor full sequence | sequence record 208208 | pCHSU70.1-2.2 sequence 13130 bps
TATCTAAAAATTGCCTTATGATCCGTCTCTCCGGTTACAGCCTGTGTAACTGATTAATCCTGCCTTTCTA
ATCACCATTCTAATGTTTTAATTAAGGGATTTTGTCTTCATTAACGGCTTTCGCTCATAAAAATGTTATG
ACGTTTTGCCCGCAGGCGGGAAACCATCCACTTCACGAGACTGATCTCCTCTGCCGGAACACCGGGCATC
TCCAACTTATAAGTTGGAGAAATAAGAGAATTTCAGATTGAGAGAATGAAAAAAAAAAAAAAAAAAAAGG
CAGAGGAGAGCATAGAAATGGGGTTCACTTTTTGGTAAAGCTATAGCATGCCTATCACATATAAATAGAG
TGCCAGTAGCGACTTTTTTCACACTCGAAATACTCTTACTACTGCTCTCTTGTTGTTTTTATCACTTCTT
GTTTCTTCTTGGTAAATAGAATATCAAGCTACAAAAAGCATACAATCAACTATCAACTATTAACTATATC
GTAATACACAATGGATTATAAGGATGATGATGATAAGACTAGTATGGATGATTCAGTCCAGCCAAACCCC
TCCATGCCTCCTATACTAGTAGGGTCCACGCAAGCTTCGTGCCAACTATTCCTCTTTGGGGATCTAACCA
CATCTTTCGAGCAAGACCTTCGTCGACTTCTTCATGTCAAAGATAATGCTACCTTACATTCCTTCTTCGA
GAAAGTCAGTGCTGCCTTTCGTACGGAATTTGGGAAACTCCCTGCTCGTCAGCAAGCCTTGCTTCCTCGC
TTTACCACCATTACCGATCTTCTTGCAAATTTGGGTGAGACAGAAGGAAAGCCAGCCTTGAGTTTCGCTC
TCCACTGTCTCTGTGAGATTGGTCAATTCATTAGATATTTTGGAGAAGGATCCAGACCTTATCCTAGCGA
TGCCAACACCTATCTTGTGGCACTGTGCACTGGCTCGTTTGCTGCCGCTGCAATCAGTACCTCTCGAACA
CTTTCAGAGTTGATTCCCGCAGGAATCGAAGCCGTTCTTGCAGCCTTCAGGACCGGTCTGTGCTCGCTGG
AGCTTCGAAATGATATAGAGCGGCCGAGCAGTCGAATACCTCGATCTTGGTCCGCGATTGTGAGTGCTTC
AGAAGCACAGGCCGCTGAACTTCTGCAGAGTTTCAACTCAAAAAACACTCTATCTGGAAGCTCCAGGCTT
TTTCTAAGCGCCGTTTCGCCAAACAGTATAACAATCAGTGGGCCTCCAAGCATTCTACACAACTTTCTGG
CTTCAGTTTCTTTGAACTCGTATTGCCTACCGAACGAGTCGCCGTTCCATGCTCCTTCCCTGTTTGGGTC
TTATGAGGTTAATGAGATAATTAGCTACTTCCCTGATGAATTGCTTGGTTCATACAAGCCGCGAATTCCT
CTGTTATCTGCTGCTTCCGGCAAACCTATCGTCGCTGAGGACTTCAAGACCCTGCTGCATACGGTTGTGT
CAGACACTCTGTGCGAGCAGGTTCGATGGGACAACATCCTCCGGTCGCTCGTGGAAGATGTCTTCCAGCA
GAAGTCCTTCAAAGAATGCACAATATCACCCGTATTGTCTAATGCTGCTCACCTCCTCTCTTCAGCAATA
ACGCGCGCCACAAAAATCAATGTCACAACGACCAATTTGTTGAATCTCGGCGTCTCGGACTCCCAGCCTG
CCAGGCCTACTGGTAAATTCGAGCAGTCAAAGATAGCCATCACTGGGTTTTCAGGTCGTTTCCCGGAAGC
TGCATCGAATGAGGAATTTTGGGAGCTGCTAAGTGCAGGACGAGACGTCCATCGCACAATTCCTGAAGAT
CGCTTCAACTGGAAAACTCACTTCGATGCAGCAGGTAAGGTAAAGAACACAAGCAGGGTTCAGTATGGAT
GCTTCATCAATGAGCCAGGATTATTTGATGCTCGATTTTTCAACATGTCCCCCAGAGAATCTCAAAACAC
AGATCCAGCTCAGAGGTTAGCCATCACGACAACATACGAGGCTATAGAAATGGCAGGATTGGTCCCTAAC
AGGACACCTTCCACACAACAAGACCGCATTGGTGTCTTTTTTGGGGTGACTAGTGATGATTGGCGAGAGG
TCAATAGCGGCCAAAACATCGACACATATTTTATCCCTGGCGGAAACCGTGCATTTGTCCCCGGACGCAT
AAGCTACTTCTTTAGATTTTCTGGTCCAAGCCTGAGTATCGATACAGCATGTTCCTCAAGCTTCGCTGCA
ATCCAAACGGCGTGTAACTATTTATGGAGAGGAGAATGTGATACTGCAGTTGCCGGAGGAACCAATGTAC
TCACCAATCCTGACAACTTTGCTGGCCTTGATCGTGGACACTTCCTATCGACCACAGGAAACTGTAATGC
CTTTGATGACGGTGCTAGCGGCTACTGCAGAGCAGACGCCGTGGGGTCCGTCATTCTCAAGAGGCTCGAA
GATGCGCAAGCGGACAACGATCCAATCTTTGGGGTCATCGATGGAGCTTTTACAAATCATTGTGGTCAAA
CAGAATCCATCACAAGACCTCACGAGGGCGACCAAGCTTCCGTCTTTAACCGGATCATGAGGAATTCCAA
CGTCAATCCACTGGATGTTAGCTACATAGAAATGCATGGAACTGGAACCCAAGCAGGAGATGCTACTGAG
ATGAATTCAGTTCTATCAGTTTTCGTGCCTGGTCGCGAGCGAATGCCACACCACCCGCTATATCTTGGGT
CCGCGAAAGCCAACGTTGGTCACGCAGAGGCAGCCAGTGGTGTTTCTGCTTTGATCAAGGTCCTGATGAT
GATGAAGAACAACCAGATACCACCGCATTGCGGAATCAAAACTAAGATCAACCGTAACTATCCTCTTGAT
CTCAAAGAGCGCAATGTCAACATTGCGTTGAAAACTGTCCCTTGGCATCGAACTGATTGCGTCGGTGGGA
AGCGCACATGTTTTCTGAACAATTTCAGCGCCGCTGGAGGTAACACAGCCGTGCTCCTAGAAGACGCTCC
GTTACCTCAATCAGAAAACACAGCAATAGAGACTCGCTCAGTACATCCCGTCATAGTGACTGCAAAGAGT
GTACAGTCTCTGAAACAAAATATCGAGTCCTTGATCACCTTTCTTGAGAAGAACCCGAGCACCTCGCTTC
CATCATTATCATACACTACTACGGCACGACGAATTCACCACAATTACCGCACCATCTGCTCAGGGTCAGA
CATCGAATCCATTCGGGACGCTCTCAGGCAGAAAGCCAGCAGTTCCGACATCAAGCCTATTCCAAATGTA
ACCAAGCTTCCGAAGGTGGCCTTCGTCTTCACAGGTCAAGGCTGTCTGTATGCTGGTGTTGGCAAACAGC
TATTCGAGACTGTCTCGCATTTCAGAGCTGATATTCTTCGGTTCGACAACATAGCTCAGCGGCAAGGTTT
CCCAAGCTTTTTGCCTGTGGTCGATGGTAGCGTCGCCAATGTTGGTGAGCTAGAGCCAGTGGTTTCCCAT
TTGGCAGTGACATGCGTGCAAATGGCGCTTTCTCGCCTCTGGATCTCTTGGGGTGTGGTTCCGAGTTTGA
CAACTGGCCACAGCCTGGGAGAATACGCCGCCCTCTATGCGGCTGGGGTCGTGACAGCCAGCGACGCCAT
TCACCTTGTTGGTACCAGAGCACAGTTGCTATCGAAGCATTGCAATAAAGGAACACATACTATGCTGGCC
ATCAAAGCATCTCTCGACTCCATCAAACCCCGTCTAAGCGCCTCCGTCTGCGAAGTCGCTTGTTTCAACC
AGCCTGCCAGCAATGTGATCAGCGGACCCAGCGAAGAAATCAGCCGCTTAATGAGGGAATATCAATCAGA
CGGTTTCGAATGTATCGAGCTAGACATACCGTTCGCTTTTCATTCAGCACAAGTTGAGCCTATCTTGGAG
CTATTCGAGAGGGCAGCCAACGGCGTCCAGTTCCATGCCCCTTCAATTCCCTACATGTCGCCTTTGCTGG
GCCGCATTATCTCAGATGGTGATGTGTTAGGACCATCATACCTTGCTCGAGCATGCCGCAATGCAGTAAA
CTTCCAAGGTGCTCTTCAGGCTGCGAAAGCTTCATCTGTTGTCAACGAGAAGTCAGTCTGGTTGGAAATT
GGATCGCATCCAGCTTGTTCTGGCATGATCAAGGGAACGCTGGGCACACATGCCTTGACAATACCGTCTC
TTAAAAAAGCTACAGACACGTGGAAAGTGCTAGCCAGCGGGCTCGAATCACTTTATCTCAGCGGCATTGA
GATCGATTGGAATGAATATCACCGAGACTTTGAGAGCTCGCATAAGGTTCTAGAGCTTCCAAGGTACTGT
TGGGATTTGAAGAATTATTGGATCCAGTACAGGAATGACTTCTGCCTCACCAAAGGGGACGATCCACCAC
CACAAAAAGAAATTGGTGCTGCTCCTGCTGTTGAGCAGAAGCCTGTGCCTCTCTATATTTCACCCTCTGT
TCAACGTATTCTTGAGGAGCACAATGCAGCTGATGTGTCAACTCTTCTCGCCGAATCAGACATACACGAT
CCGCGACTTGCTCCCATCTTCCAAGGCCACAACGTGAATGGTACAGCTCTATGTCCTTCATCTCTGTATG
CCGACATCGCCCTGACGGTCGTTGATTACATGCTGAAGACAAACGATATGCAAAATGATACTACTGGCCT
TGACGTGGGCGACGTGAAGGTCGACAAATCGCTTATAGCTGATTCTAACGCTGTGACACAACTACTTCGT
ATTTCGGCGTCCGCAAATTGGTCAACCAAAGTCGTTTCACTTGCCCTCTACAGCATTAACGCACAGGGCA
GAAAGTTAGCCGATCACGCGAAATGCCAGGTCCGGATCACTGAAAAGCAGTCATGGTTTCAAGAGTGGAA
GCGCAGCTCGTATCTCATCAAGAGCAGAGTCACATCACTTTACAAAGGAGTCGATGGAGGCGATTCGCAC
CAGATCAAGCGTGGCATGGTCTACAAGCTGTTCTCTTCCATTGTGGACTATGATGCAAGATATCAAGCCA
TGCAAGAGGTCGTACTCGATAGCAACGAGCTCGAAGCTACCGCACAGGTGTCATTCCAGGTTGATGATGA
AGGATTCAACTTCAACCCTTGTTGGATTGACGGCCTTGGGCATATCGCTGGGTTCATCATGAATGGAAAT
GACAATGTTCACTCGAAGGACCAGGTGTTTATCAATCATGGCTGGGATACCATGCGATGCGCGACGAAGT
TCAGGAAGGGCAAGACTTACCGAAGCTACAACAAAATGCAGCTTGTGAGTGGATCATTATACGCGGGCGA
TACGTATATTCTTGAGGACGACAACGTTGTTGCTGTCATTGAAGGTGTCAAGTTCGCTGGAATACCGCGC
CAAGTCCTGAACCAGGTATTGCCTCCAAAGTCTGGAGCAGCAGGACCCGCAGTGACTAAATCGCGTTCTT
CAACGCAATCAAAACCGGTGCCGATGGCCACAGCCAATCCGCTTCCAAAATCAACTCGCACAGCCACGGC
TACTCCGCTCCCCAAACAAGCAATATCACCACCAAACTCCAATACAAAGCATACCAAAGCGTCACCGACG
AATAGCATTGTGCCCCTAGTATTGGCAATCATTGCAGAGGAGGCTGGCCTCGACGCGGCCGAGCTTGGAC
CAAGCAGCGAATTTGCCGATTATGGCATTGACTCATTGTTGTCCCTCACCATAACTGGGAGAATACAAGA
AGAGCTCGGACTCGATCTACCCTCTTCACTCTTTGTGGACCAGCCTACTGTGAAGGAATTTACAGTGTTC
CTTGATAGTAGCAACAACAGGCCCTTGTTGTCAAGTCCTTCCGGCAACTCGACGCCAGTCTCAAATCCAG
AGCAAGAAACCCTTTCGGAAGCTACGCCGGAAGACTACGAAACAGACGCAACATCAGTTACAGACGGCCA
AAGCGTGATGGAAATCATCCGCGCCACGATCGCTGCAGAGACTGGTGTCTCTCTTGAGGACTTGACACCT
TCGACGAGTTTCTCAGAGCTTGGTGTAGATTCTCTGCTAGCGCTCACGATCATGGGAAAGCTTGGTGAAG
TCTTAGAAACGGATCTTCCGCAAACACTTCTTGCCGATAACGACAATCTGTCCGAGATCGAAAAGGCATT
GAGCCTGAAGCTGAAGGGACCAGACCTCAACCGAAATCCTGTGGCTACTTCTCCAAGAGCGGACCCGTTC
GACCCCGAGATGCCTCCTCACGCCACATCAGTCAAGCTCCAAGGGAATCCCAAGAATGCCACAAAGACAA
TATTCCTCTTTCCAGATGGTTCTGGATCAGCTACCTCGTACGCTTCAATTCCTAAACTCTCGCCCGAGAT
CGTGGTGTATGGCTTGAACTGTCCCTGGATGAAGACACCACAGGATATGAAATGCTCCTTGGAACACCTG
ACAAGCAAATATATTATCGAGATCCGCCGTCGGCAGCCAAAAGGCCCTTATTACTTTGGTGGTTGGTCGG
CGGGAGGAATATGCGCATTTGAAGCTGCGCAACAGCTGGCCAGCCAGGGTGAAGAGACTAGACGACTGAT
ATTGATTGATTCACCAAATCCAGTCGGCTTGGAGAATCCGCCTCAGCGCATGTACGACTTCTTTGAAAGC
TTGGACTTTTTCGGCATGAATGGCAAGGCGGCTCCAAGCTGGCTACGGCCCCATTTCAATGCCTTCATCA
GCACGCTGGATCATTACAAGGTGAAACCTTTTTCAGGTCCACGGCTTGAGACTCACCTAATCTACGCTCG
TGATGGAATTTGCAAACATCCCAGTGATCCTCGACCGGAGATTCGCCCCGATGATCCTCGGGAGATGCTC
TGGCTTCTCAACAATCGCACTGATTTCAGTGGCAGGGGCTGGGATGACTTGGTTGGGAAGGAGAACCTGA
AGATCCAAGTGTTGGACGAGGTCAATCATTTTTCGATGGTGGCGCCTGGTCCGAAAATTCAAGAGCTCGG
TGCTTTCATCGCACGTGCAATGGAGTGAGGAGATTGATAAGACTTTTCTAGTTGCATATCTTTTATATTT
AAATCTTATCTATTAGTTAATTTTTTGTAATTTATCCTTATATATAGTCTGGTTATTCTAAAATATCATT
TCAGTATCTAAAAATTCCCCTCTTTTTTCAGTTATATCTTAACAGGCGACAGTCCAAATGTTGATTTATC
CCAGTCCGATTCATCAGGGTTGTGAAGCATTTTGTCAATGGTCGAAATCACATCAGTAATAGTGCCTCTT
ACTTGCCTCATAGAATTTCTTTCTCTTAACGTCACCGTTTGGTCTTTTATAGTTTCGAAATCTATGGTGA
TACCAAATGGTGTTCCCAATTCATCGTTACGGGCGTATTTTTTACCAATTGAAGTATTGGAATCGTCAAT
TTTAAAGTATATCTCTCTTTTACGTAAAGCCTGCGAGATCCTCTTAAGTATAGCGGGGAAGCCATCGTTA
TTCGATATTGTCGTAACAAATACTTTGATCGGCGCTATGCGGCCGCCACCGCGGTGGAGCTCCAGCTTTT
GTTCCCTTTAGTGAGGGTTAATTGCGCGCTTGGCGAGACTCAAACAAGATATATTTTGCCCGCCTTACAG
ACGAAACTAGTTGGAGGTTATGGAGCATACTATCACGTGGGCGGCCACTGGTGAGTTACTACACCCCAGG
GGCAACGTTGATGCTCCTAAAAAACTCTGGCTGGACGCAAGCCGTAACACCCGTGTCACTTCATAATCGT
TTGCAATTCAGGGCTTGATCTACACATTACCCTGTTATCCCTATTAATTAATACGGTTATCCACAGAATC
AGGGGATAACGCAGGAAAGAACATGTGAGCAAAAGGCCAGCAAAAGGCCAGGAACCGTAAAAAGGCCGCG
TTGCTGGCGTTTTTCCATAGGCTCCGCCCCCCTGACGAGCATCACAAAAATCGACGCTCAAGTCAGAGGT
GGCGAAACCCGACAGGACTATAAAGATACCAGGCGTTTCCCCCTGGAAGCTCCCTCGTGCGCTCTCCTGT
TCCGACCCTGCCGCTTACCGGATACCTGTCCGCCTTTCTCCCTTCGGGAAGCGTGGCGCTTTCTCATAGC
TCACGCTGTAGGTATCTCAGTTCGGTGTAGGTCGTTCGCTCCAAGCTGGGCTGTGTGCACGAACCCCCCG
TTCAGCCCGACCGCTGCGCCTTATCCGGTAACTATCGTCTTGAGTCCAACCCGGTAAGACACGACTTATC
GCCACTGGCAGCAGCCACTGGTAACAGGATTAGCAGAGCGAGGTATGTAGGCGGTGCTACAGAGTTCTTG
AAGTGGTGGCCTAACTACGGCTACACTAGAAGGACAGTATTTGGTATCTGCGCTCTGCTGAAGCCAGTTA
CCTTCGGAAAAAGAGTTGGTAGCTCTTGATCCGGCAAACAAACCACCGCTGGTAGCGGTGGTTTTTTTGT
TTGCAAGCAGCAGATTACGCGCAGAAAAAAAGGATCTCAAGAAGATCCTTTGATCTTTTCTACGGGGTCT
GACGCTCAGTGGAACGAAAACTCACGTTAAGGGATTTTGGTCATGAGATTATCAAAAAGGATCTTCACCT
AGATCCTTTTAAATTAAAAATGAAGTTTTAAATCAATCTAAAGTATATATGAGTAAACTTGGTCTGACAG
TTACCAATGCTTAATCAGTGAGGCACCTATCTCAGCGATCTGTCTATTTCGTTCATCCATAGTTGCCTGA
CTCCCCGTCGTGTAGATAACTACGATACGGGAGGGCTTACCATCTGGCCCCAGTGCTGCAATGATACCGC
GAGACCCACGCTCACCGGCTCCAGATTTATCAGCAATAAACCAGCCAGCCGGAAGGGCCGAGCGCAGAAG
TGGTCCTGCAACTTTATCCGCCTCCATCCAGTCTATTAATTGTTGCCGGGAAGCTAGAGTAAGTAGTTCG
CCAGTTAATAGTTTGCGCAACGTTGTTGCCATTGCTACAGGCATCGTGGTGTCACGCTCGTCGTTTGGTA
TGGCTTCATTCAGCTCCGGTTCCCAACGATCAAGGCGAGTTACATGATCCCCCATGTTGTGCAAAAAAGC
GGTTAGCTCCTTCGGTCCTCCGATCGTTGTCAGAAGTAAGTTGGCCGCAGTGTTATCACTCATGGTTATG
GCAGCACTGCATAATTCTCTTACTGTCATGCCATCCGTAAGATGCTTTTCTGTGACTGGTGAGTACTCAA
CCAAGTCATTCTGAGAATAGTGTATGCGGCGACCGAGTTGCTCTTGCCCGGCGTCAATACGGGATAATAC
CGCGCCACATAGCAGAACTTTAAAAGTGCTCATCATTGGAAAACGTTCTTCGGGGCGAAAACTCTCAAGG
ATCTTACCGCTGTTGAGATCCAGTTCGATGTAACCCACTCGTGCACCCAACTGATCTTCAGCATCTTTTA
CTTTCACCAGCGTTTCTGGGTGAGCAAAAACAGGAAGGCAAAATGCCGCAAAAAAGGGAATAAGGGCGAC
ACGGAAATGTTGAATACTCATACTCTTCCTTTTTCAATATTATTGAAGCATTTATCAGGGTTATTGTCTC
ATGAGCGGATACATATTTGAATGTATTTAGAAAAATAAACAAATAGGGGTTCCGCGCACATTTCCCCGAA
AAGTGCCACCTGAACGAAGCATCTGTGCTTCATTTTGTAGAACAAAAATGCAACGCGAGAGCGCTAATTT
TTCAAACAAAGAATCTGAGCTGCATTTTTACAGAACAGAAATGCAACGCGAAAGCGCTATTTTACCAACG
AAGAATCTGTGCTTCATTTTTGTAAAACAAAAATGCAACGCGAGAGCGCTAATTTTTCAAACAAAGAATC
TGAGCTGCATTTTTACAGAACAGAAATGCAACGCGAGAGCGCTATTTTACCAACAAAGAATCTATACTTC
TTTTTTGTTCTACAAAAATGCATCCCGAGAGCGCTATTTTTCTAACAAAGCATCTTAGATTACTTTTTTT
CTCCTTTGTGCGCTCTATAATGCAGTCTCTTGATAACTTTTTGCACTGTAGGTCCGTTAAGGTTAGAAGA
AGGCTACTTTGGTGTCTATTTTCTCTTCCATAAAAAAAGCCTGACTCCACTTCCCGCGTTTACTGATTAC
TAGCGAAGCTGCGGGTGCATTTTTTCAAGATAAAGGCATCCCCGATTATATTCTATACCGATGTGGATTG
CGCATACTTTGTGAACAGAAAGTGATAGCGTTGATGATTCTTCATTGGTCAGAAAATTATGAACGGTTTC
TTCTATTTTGTCTCTATATACTACGTATAGGAAATGTTTACATTTTCGTATTGTTTTCGATTCACTCTAT
GAATAGTTCTTACTACAATTTTTTTGTCTAAAGAGTAATACTAGAGATAAACATAAAAAATGTAGAGGTC
GAGTTTAGATGCAAGTTCAAGGAGCGAAAGGTGGATGGGTAGGTTATATAGGGATATAGCACAGAGATAT
ATAGCAAAGAGATACTTTTGAGCAATGTTTGTGGAAGCGGTATTCGCAATATTTTAGTAGCTCGTTACAG
TCCGGTGCGTTTTTGGTTTTTTGAAAGTGCGTCTTCAGAGCGCTTTTGGTTTTCAAAAGCGCTCTGAAGT
TCCTATACTTTCTAGAGAATAGGAACTTCGGAATAGGAACTTCAAAGCGTTTCCGAAAACGAGCGCTTCC
GAAAATGCAACGCGAGCTGCGCACATACAGCTCACTGTTCACGTCGCACCTATATCTGCGTGTTGCCTGT
ATATATATATACATGAGAAGAACGGCATAGTGCGTGTTTATGCTTAAATGCGTACTTATATGCGTCTATT
TATGTAGGATGAAAGGTAGTCTAGTACCTCCTGTGATATTATCCCATTCCATGCGGGGTATCGTATGCTT
CCTTCAGCACTACCCTTTAGCTGTTCTATATGCTGCCACTCCTCAATTGGATTAGTCTCATCCTTCAATG
CTATCATTTCCTTTGATATTGGATCATACTAAGAAACCATTATTATCATGACATTAACCTATAAAAATAG
GCGTATCACGAGGCCCTTTCGTCTCGCGCGTTTCGGTGATGACGGTGAAAACCTCGGCGCGCCATTACCC
TGTTATCCCTAATATACAACGCAAAGAAGCTGGAAAATTGGCGAGGGAATCCTGTTTCTGTCTATCCAAG
AATGGGCATGAGGTGGCAACCGTCGTGCTAGCGTACAGGGTGCACTTTGTAACCATTTGGGACACCGGAC
ACTCGCTGTTTTCGAAATTACCCTTTAAGCGCGGGTATTGAACCAGGCTTATGCCCAAGATCGTAGCAAG
CATTTAACTGTGGGAATACTCAGGTATCGTAAGATGCAAGAGTTCGAATCTCTTAGCAACCATTATTTTT
TTCCTCAACATAACGAGAACACACAGGGGCGCTATCGCACAGAATCAAATTCGATGACTGGAAATTTTTT
GTTAATTTCAGAGGTCGCCTGACGCATATACCTTTTTCAACTGAAAAATTGGGAGAAAAAGGAAAGGTGA
GAGGCCGGAACCGGCTTTTCATATAGAATAGAGAAGCGTTCATGACTAAATGCTTGCATCACAATACTTG
AAGTTGACAATATTATTTAAGGACCTATTGTTTTTTCCAATAGGTGGTTAGCAATCGTCTTACTTTCTAA
CTTTTCTTACCTTTTACATTTCAGCAATATATATATATATTTCAAGGATATACCATTCTAATGTCTGCCC
CTATGTCTGCCCCTAAGAAGATCGTCGTTTTGCCAGGTGACCACGTTGGTCAAGAAATCACAGCCGAAGC
CATTAAGGTTCTTAAAGCTATTTCTGATGTTCGTTCCAATGTCAAGTTCGATTTCGAAAATCATTTAATT
GGTGGTGCTGCTATCGATGCTACAGGTGTCCCACTTCCAGATGAGGCGCTGGAAGCCTCCAAGAAGGTTG
ATGCCGTTTTGTTAGGTGCTGTGGCTGGTCCTAAATGGGGTACCGGTAGTGTTAGACCTGAACAAGGTTT
ACTAAAAATCCGTAAAGAACTTCAATTGTACGCCAACTTAAGACCATGTAACTTTGCATCCGACTCTCTT
TTAGACTTATCTCCAATCAAGCCACAATTTGCTAAAGGTACTGACTTCGTTGTTGTCAGAGAATTAGTGG
GAGGTATTTACTTTGGTAAGAGAAAGGAAGACGATGGTGATGGTGTCGCTTGGGATAGTGAACAATACAC
CGTTCCAGAAGTGCAAAGAATCACAAGAATGGCCGCTTTCATGGCCCTACAACATGAGCCACCATTGCCT
ATTTGGTCCTTGGATAAAGCTAATCTTTTGGCCTCTTCAAGATTATGGAGAAAAACTGTGGAGGAAACCA
TCAAGAACGAATTCCCTACATTGAAGGTTCAACATCAATTGATTGATTCTGCCGCCATGATCCTAGTTAA
GAACCCAACCCACCTAAATGGTATTATAATCACCAGCAACATGTTTGGTGATATCATCTCCGATGAAGCC
TCCGTTATCCCAGGTTCCTTGGGTTTGTTGCCATCTGCGTCCTTGGCCTCTTTGCCAGACAAGAACACCG
CATTTGGTTTGTACGAACCATGCCACGGTTCTGCTCCAGATTTGCCAAAGAATAAGGTTGACCCTATCGC
CACTATCTTGTCTGCTGCAATGATGTTGAAATTGTCATTGAACTTGCCTGAAGAAGGTAAGGCCATTGAA
GATGCAGTTAAAAAGGTTTTGGATGCAGGTATCAGAACTGGTGATTTAGGTGGTTCCAACAGTACCACCG
AAGTCGGTGATGCTGTCGCCGAAGAAGTTAAGAAAATCCTTGCTTAAAAAGATTCTCTTTTTTTATGATA
TTTGTACATAAACTTTATAAATGAAATTCATAATAGAAACGACACGAAATTACAAAATGGAATATGTTCA
TAGGGTAGACGAAACTATATACGCAATCTACATACATTTATCAAGAAGGAGAAAAAGGAGGATAGTAAAG
GAATACAGGTAAGCAAATTGATACTAATGGCTCAACGAAATGACGGTATCGATAAGCTTGATATCGAATT
CCTGCAGCCCGGGGGATCCACTAGTTCTAGAGTTAATTAA
