Features (pLannotate 1.2.2; 14 found; start..end, strand, type, name):
      6..30      +  CDS            2xFLAG (fragment): two tandem FLAG® epitope tags
     31..6516    +  CDS            phnA: PHNA_PENHR - Experimental evidence at protein level: Swiss-Prot protein existence level 1. Non-reducing polyketide synthase; part of the gene cluster that mediates the biosynthesis of phenalenones such as herqueinone, compounds that have been reported to treat tumors, bacterial infections and/or mycoses, and rheumatic diseases (PubMed:26978228). The non- reducing polyketide synthase phnA synthesizes the heptaketide backbone and cyclizes it into the angular, hemiketal-containing naphtho-gamma- pyrone prephenalenone. The product template (PT) domain of phnA catalyzes only the C4-C9 aldol condens
   6678..7034    -  CDS            GRS2 (fragment): SYG2_YEAST - Experimental evidence at protein level: Swiss-Prot protein existence level 1. Catalyzes the ATP-dependent ligation of glycine to the 3'-end of its cognate tRNA, via the formation of an aminoacyl-adenylate intermediate (Gly-AMP) (PubMed:23816885). Also produces diadenosine tetraphosphate (Ap4A), a universal pleiotropic signaling molecule needed for cell regulation pathways, by direct condensation of 2 ATPs. Thereby, may play a special role in Ap4A homeostasis (By similarity). From Saccharomyces cerevisiae (strain ATCC 204508 / S288c) (Baker's yeast).
   7032..7055    -  misc_feature   MCS (fragment): pBluescript multiple cloning site
   7068..7086    -  promoter       T3 promoter: promoter for bacteriophage T3 RNA polymerase
   7425..8013    -  rep_origin     ori: high-copy-number ColE1/pMB1/pBR322/pUC origin of replication
   8184..9044    -  CDS            AmpR: β-lactamase; bla; confers resistance to ampicillin, carbenicillin, and related antibiotics
   9045..9149    -  promoter       AmpR promoter: bla
   9176..10518   -  rep_origin     2μ ori: yeast 2μ plasmid origin of replication
  10586..10611   +  CDS            rop (fragment): Rop protein, which maintains plasmids at low copy number; rop
  10612..10641   +  CDS            rop (fragment): Rop protein, which maintains plasmids at low copy number; rop
  10872..11279   +  promoter       LEU2 promoter: S. cerevisiae LEU2
  11280..12374   +  CDS            LEU2: 3-isopropylmalate dehydrogenase, required for leucine biosynthesis; S. cerevisiae LEU2; yeast auxotrophic marker
  12578..12637   -  misc_feature   MCS (fragment): pBluescript multiple cloning site
>Addgene plasmid #110682 | pCHSU70.1-2.2 | addgene full sequence | sequence record 211485 | Addgene NGS Result
ACAATGGATTATAAGGATGATGATGATAAGACTAGTATGGATGATTCAGTCCAGCCAAACCCCTCCATGC
CTCCTATACTAGTAGGGTCCACGCAAGCTTCGTGCCAACTATTCCTCTTTGGGGATCTAACCACATCTTT
CGAGCAAGACCTTCGTCGACTTCTTCATGTCAAAGATAATGCTACCTTACATTCCTTCTTCGAGAAAGTC
AGTGCTGCCTTTCGTACGGAATTTGGGAAACTCCCTGCTCGTCAGCAAGCCTTGCTTCCTCGCTTTACCA
CCATTACCGATCTTCTTGCAAATTTGGGTGAGACAGAAGGAAAGCCAGCCTTGAGTTTCGCTCTCCACTG
TCTCTGTGAGATTGGTCAATTCATTAGATATTTTGGAGAAGGATCCAGACCTTATCCTAGCGATGCCAAC
ACCTATCTTGTGGCACTGTGCACTGGCTCGTTTGCTGCCGCTGCAATCAGTACCTCTCGAACACTTTCAG
AGTTGATTCCCGCAGGAATCGAAGCCGTTCTTGCAGCCTTCAGGACCGGTCTGTGCTCGCTGGAGCTTCG
AAATGATATAGAGCGGCCGAGCAGTCGAATACCTCGATCTTGGTCCGCGATTGTGAGTGCTTCAGAAGCA
CAGGCCGCTGAACTTCTGCAGAGTTTCAACTCAAAAAACACTCTATCTGGAAGCTCCAGGCTTTTTCTAA
GCGCCGTTTCGCCAAACAGTATAACAATCAGTGGGCCTCCAAGCATTCTACACAACTTTCTGGCTTCAGT
TTCTTTGAACTCGTATTGCCTACCGAACGAGTCGCCGTTCCATGCTCCTTCCCTGTTTGGGTCTTATGAG
GTTAATGAGATAATTAGCTACTTCCCTGATGAATTGCTTGGTTCATACAAGCCGCGAATTCCTCTGTTAT
CTGCTGCTTCCGGCAAACCTATCGTCGCTGAGGACTTCAAGACCCTGCTGCATACGGTTGTGTCAGACAC
TCTGTGCGAGCAGGTTCGATGGGACAACATCCTCCGGTCGCTCGTGGAAGATGTCTTCCAGCAGAAGTCC
TTCAAAGAATGCACAATATCACCCGTATTGTCTAATGCTGCTCACCTCCTCTCTTCAGCAATAACGCGCG
CCACAAAAATCAATGTCACAACGACCAATTTGTTGAATCTCGGCGTCTCGGACTCCCAGCCTGCCAGGCC
TACTGGTAAATTCGAGCAGTCAAAGATAGCCATCACTGGGTTTTCAGGTCGTTTCCCGGAAGCTGCATCG
AATGAGGAATTTTGGGAGCTGCTAAGTGCAGGACGAGACGTCCATCGCACAATTCCTGAAGATCGCTTCA
ACTGGAAAACTCACTTCGATGCAGCAGGTAAGGTAAAGAACACAAGCAGGGTTCAGTATGGATGCTTCAT
CAATGAGCCAGGATTATTTGATGCTCGATTTTTCAACATGTCCCCCAGAGAATCTCAAAACACAGATCCA
GCTCAGAGGTTAGCCATCACGACAACATACGAGGCTATAGAAATGGCAGGATTGGTCCCTAACAGGACAC
CTTCCACACAACAAGACCGCATTGGTGTCTTTTTTGGGGTGACTAGTGATGATTGGCGAGAGGTCAATAG
CGGCCAAAACATCGACACATATTTTATCCCTGGCGGAAACCGTGCATTTGTCCCCGGACGCATAAGCTAC
TTCTTTAGATTTTCTGGTCCAAGCCTGAGTATCGATACAGCATGTTCCTCAAGCTTCGCTGCAATCCAAA
CGGCGTGTAACTATTTATGGAGAGGAGAATGTGATACTGCAGTTGCCGGAGGAACCAATGTACTCACCAA
TCCTGACAACTTTGCTGGCCTTGATCGTGGACACTTCCTATCGACCACAGGAAACTGTAATGCCTTTGAT
GACGGTGCTAGCGGCTACTGCAGAGCAGACGCCGTGGGGTCCGTCATTCTCAAGAGGCTCGAAGATGCGC
AAGCGGACAACGATCCAATCTTTGGGGTCATCGATGGAGCTTTTACAAATCATTGTGGTCAAACAGAATC
CATCACAAGACCTCACGAGGGCGACCAAGCTTCCGTCTTTAACCGGATCATGAGGAATTCCAACGTCAAT
CCACTGGATGTTAGCTACATAGAAATGCATGGAACTGGAACCCAAGCAGGAGATGCTACTGAGATGAATT
CAGTTCTATCAGTTTTCGTGCCTGGTCGCGAGCGAATGCCACACCACCCGCTATATCTTGGGTCCGCGAA
AGCCAACGTTGGTCACGCAGAGGCAGCCAGTGGTGTTTCTGCTTTGATCAAGGTCCTGATGATGATGAAG
AACAACCAGATACCACCGCATTGCGGAATCAAAACTAAGATCAACCGTAACTATCCTCTTGATCTCAAAG
AGCGCAATGTCAACATTGCGTTGAAAACTGTCCCTTGGCATCGAACTGATTGCGTCGGTGGGAAGCGCAC
ATGTTTTCTGAACAATTTCAGCGCCGCTGGAGGTAACACAGCCGTGCTCCTAGAAGACGCTCCGTTACCT
CAATCAGAAAACACAGCAATAGAGACTCGCTCAGTACATCCCGTCATAGTGACTGCAAAGAGTGTACAGT
CTCTGAAACAAAATATCGAGTCCTTGATCACCTTTCTTGAGAAGAACCCGAGCACCTCGCTTCCATCATT
ATCATACACTACTACGGCACGACGAATTCACCACAATTACCGCACCATCTGCTCAGGGTCAGACATCGAA
TCCATTCGGGACGCTCTCAGGCAGAAAGCCAGCAGTTCCGACATCAAGCCTATTCCAAATGTAACCAAGC
TTCCGAAGGTGGCCTTCGTCTTCACAGGTCAAGGCTGTCTGTATGCTGGTGTTGGCAAACAGCTATTCGA
GACTGTCTCGCATTTCAGAGCTGATATTCTTCGGTTCGACAACATAGCTCAGCGGCAAGGTTTCCCAAGC
TTTTTGCCTGTGGTCGATGGTAGCGTCGCCAATGTTGGTGAGCTAGAGCCAGTGGTTTCCCATTTGGCAG
TGACATGCGTGCAAATGGCGCTTTCTCGCCTCTGGATCTCTTGGGGTGTGGTTCCGAGTTTGACAACTGG
CCACAGCCTGGGAGAATACGCCGCCCTCTATGCGGCTGGGGTCGTGACAGCCAGCGACGCCATTCACCTT
GTTGGTACCAGAGCACAGTTGCTATCGAAGCATTGCAATAAAGGAACACATACTATGCTGGCCATCAAAG
CATCTCTCGACTCCATCAAACCCCGTCTAAGCGCCTCCGTCTGCGAAGTCGCTTGTTTCAACCAGCCTGC
CAGCAATGTGATCAGCGGACCCAGCGAAGAAATCAGCCGCTTAATGAGGGAATATCAATCAGACGGTTTC
GAATGTATCGAGCTAGACATACCGTTCGCTTTTCATTCAGCACAAGTTGAGCCTATCTTGGAGCTATTCG
AGAGGGCAGCCAACGGCGTCCAGTTCCATGCCCCTTCAATTCCCTACATGTCGCCTTTGCTGGGCCGCAT
TATCTCAGATGGTGATGTGTTAGGACCATCATACCTTGCTCGAGCATGCCGCAATGCAGTAAACTTCCAA
GGTGCTCTTCAGGCTGCGAAAGCTTCATCTGTTGTCAACGAGAAGTCAGTCTGGTTGGAAATTGGATCGC
ATCCAGCTTGTTCTGGCATGATCAAGGGAACGCTGGGCACACATGCCTTGACAATACCGTCTCTTAAAAA
AGCTACAGACACGTGGAAAGTGCTAGCCAGCGGGCTCGAATCACTTTATCTCAGCGGCATTGAGATCGAT
TGGAATGAATATCACCGAGACTTTGAGAGCTCGCATAAGGTTCTAGAGCTTCCAAGGTACTGTTGGGATT
TGAAGAATTATTGGATCCAGTACAGGAATGACTTCTGCCTCACCAAAGGGGACGATCCACCACCACAAAA
AGAAATTGGTGCTGCTCCTGCTGTTGAGCAGAAGCCTGTGCCTCTCTATATTTCACCCTCTGTTCAACGT
ATTCTTGAGGAGCACAATGCAGCTGATGTGTCAACTCTTCTCGCCGAATCAGACATACACGATCCGCGAC
TTGCTCCCATCTTCCAAGGCCACAACGTGAATGGTACAGCTCTATGTCCTTCATCTCTGTATGCCGACAT
CGCCCTGACGGTCGTTGATTACATGCTGAAGACAAACGATATGCAAAATGATACTACTGGCCTTGACGTG
GGCGACGTGAAGGTCGACAAATCGCTTATAGCTGATTCTAACGCTGTGACACAACTACTTCGTATTTCGG
CGTCCGCAAATTGGTCAACCAAAGTCGTTTCACTTGCCCTCTACAGCATTAACGCACAGGGCAGAAAGTT
AGCCGATCACGCGAAATGCCAGGTCCGGATCACTGAAAAGCAGTCATGGTTTCAAGAGTGGAAGCGCAGC
TCGTATCTCATCAAGAGCAGAGTCACATCACTTTACAAAGGAGTCGATGGAGGCGATTCGCACCAGATCA
AGCGTGGCATGGTCTACAAGCTGTTCTCTTCCATTGTGGACTATGATGCAAGATATCAAGCCATGCAAGA
GGTCGTACTCGATAGCAACGAGCTCGAAGCTACCGCACAGGTGTCATTCCAGGTTGATGATGAAGGATTC
AACTTCAACCCTTGTTGGATTGACGGCCTTGGGCATATCGCTGGGTTCATCATGAATGGAAATGACAATG
TTCACTCGAAGGACCAGGTGTTTATCAATCATGGCTGGGATACCATGCGATGCGCGACGAAGTTCAGGAA
GGGCAAGACTTACCGAAGCTACAACAAAATGCAGCTTGTGAGTGGATCATTATACGCGGGCGATACGTAT
ATTCTTGAGGACGACAACGTTGTTGCTGTCATTGAAGGTGTCAAGTTCGCTGGAATACCGCGCCAAGTCC
TGAACCAGGTATTGCCTCCAAAGTCTGGAGCAGCAGGACCCGCAGTGACTAAATCGCGTTCTTCAACGCA
ATCAAAACCGGTGCCGATGGCCACAGCCAATCCGCTTCCAAAATCAACTCGCACAGCCACGGCTACTCCG
CTCCCCAAACAAGCAATATCACCACCAAACTCCAATACAAAGCATACCAAAGCGTCACCGACGAATAGCA
TTGTGCCCCTAGTATTGGCAATCATTGCAGAGGAGGCTGGCCTCGACGCGGCCGAGCTTGGACCAAGCAG
CGAATTTGCCGATTATGGCATTGACTCATTGTTGTCCCTCACCATAACTGGGAGAATACAAGAAGAGCTC
GGACTCGATCTACCCTCTTCACTCTTTGTGGACCAGCCTACTGTGAAGGAATTTACAGTGTTCCTTGATA
GTAGCAACAACAGGCCCTTGTTGTCAAGTCCTTCCGGCAACTCGACGCCAGTCTCAAATCCAGAGCAAGA
AACCCTTTCGGAAGCTACGCCGGAAGACTACGAAACAGACGCAACATCAGTTACAGACGGCCAAAGCGTG
ATGGAAATCATCCGCGCCACGATCGCTGCAGAGACTGGTGTCTCTCTTGAGGACTTGACACCTTCGACGA
GTTTCTCAGAGCTTGGTGTAGATTCTCTGCTAGCGCTCACGATCATGGGAAAGCTTGGTGAAGTCTTAGA
AACGGATCTTCCGCAAACACTTCTTGCCGATAACGACAATCTGTCCGAGATCGAAAAGGCATTGAGCCTG
AAGCTGAAGGGACCAGACCTCAACCGAAATCCTGTGGCTACTTCTCCAAGAGCGGACCCGTTCGACCCCG
AGATGCCTCCTCACGCCACATCAGTCAAGCTCCAAGGGAATCCCAAGAATGCCACAAAGACAATATTCCT
CTTTCCAGATGGTTCTGGATCAGCTACCTCGTACGCTTCAATTCCTAAACTCTCGCCCGAGATCGTGGTG
TATGGCTTGAACTGTCCCTGGATGAAGACACCACAGGATATGAAATGCTCCTTGGAACACCTGACAAGCA
AATATATTATCGAGATCCGCCGTCGGCAGCCAAAAGGCCCTTATTACTTTGGTGGTTGGTCGGCGGGAGG
AATATGCGCATTTGAAGCTGCGCAACAGCTGGCCAGCCAGGGTGAAGAGACTAGACGACTGATATTGATT
GATTCACCAAATCCAGTCGGCTTGGAGAATCCGCCTCAGCGCATGTACGACTTCTTTGAAAGCTTGGACT
TTTTCGGCATGAATGGCAAGGCGGCTCCAAGCTGGCTACGGCCCCATTTCAATGCCTTCATCAGCACGCT
GGATCATTACAAGGTGAAACCTTTTTCAGGTCCACGGCTTGAGACTCACCTAATCTACGCTCGTGATGGA
ATTTGCAAACATCCCAGTGATCCTCGACCGGAGATTCGCCCCGATGATCCTCGGGAGATGCTCTGGCTTC
TCAACAATCGCACTGATTTCAGTGGCAGGGGCTGGGATGACTTGGTTGGGAAGGAGAACCTGAAGATCCA
AGTGTTGGACGAGGTCAATCATTTTTCGATGGTGGCGCCTGGTCCGAAAATTCAAGAGCTCGGTGCTTTC
ATCGCACGTGCAATGGAGTGAGGAGATTGATAAGACTTTTCTAGTTGCATATCTTTTATATTTAAATCTT
ATCTATTAGTTAATTTTTTGTAATTTATCCTTATATATAGTCTGGTTATTCTAAAATATCATTTCAGTAT
CTAAAAATTCCCCTCTTTTTTCAGTTATATCTTAACAGGCGACAGTCCAAATGTTGATTTATCCCAGTCC
GATTCATCAGGGTTGTGAAGCATTTTGTCAATGGTCGAAATCACATCAGTAATAGTGCCTCTTACTTGCC
TCATAGAATTTCTTTCTCTTAACGTCACCGTTTGGTCTTTTATAGTTTCGAAATCTATGGTGATACCAAA
TGGTGTTCCCAATTCATCGTTACGGGCGTATTTTTTACCAATTGAAGTATTGGAATCGTCAATTTTAAAG
TATATCTCTCTTTTACGTAAAGCCTGCGAGATCCTCTTAAGTATAGCGGGGAAGCCATCGTTATTCGATA
TTGTCGTAACAAATACTTTGATCGGCGCTATGCGGCCGCCACCGCGGTGGAGCTCCAGCTTTTGTTCCCT
TTAGTGAGGGTTAATTGCGCGCTTGGCGAGACTCAAACAAGATATATTTTGCCCGCCTTACAGACGAAAC
TAGTTGGAGGTTATGGAGCATACTATCACGTGGGCGGCCACTGGTGAGTTACTACACCCCAGGGGCAACG
TTGATGCTCCTAAAAAACTCTGGCTGGACGCAAGCCGTAACACCCGTGTCACTTCATAATCGTTTGCAAT
TCAGGGCTTGATCTACACATTACCCTGTTATCCCTATTAATTAATACGGTTATCCACAGAATCAGGGGAT
AACGCAGGAAAGAACATGTGAGCAAAAGGCCAGCAAAAGGCCAGGAACCGTAAAAAGGCCGCGTTGCTGG
CGTTTTTCCATAGGCTCCGCCCCCCTGACGAGCATCACAAAAATCGACGCTCAAGTCAGAGGTGGCGAAA
CCCGACAGGACTATAAAGATACCAGGCGTTTCCCCCTGGAAGCTCCCTCGTGCGCTCTCCTGTTCCGACC
CTGCCGCTTACCGGATACCTGTCCGCCTTTCTCCCTTCGGGAAGCGTGGCGCTTTCTCATAGCTCACGCT
GTAGGTATCTCAGTTCGGTGTAGGTCGTTCGCTCCAAGCTGGGCTGTGTGCACGAACCCCCCGTTCAGCC
CGACCGCTGCGCCTTATCCGGTAACTATCGTCTTGAGTCCAACCCGGTAAGACACGACTTATCGCCACTG
GCAGCAGCCACTGGTAACAGGATTAGCAGAGCGAGGTATGTAGGCGGTGCTACAGAGTTCTTGAAGTGGT
GGCCTAACTACGGCTACACTAGAAGAACAGTATTTGGTATCTGCGCTCTGCTGAAGCCAGTTACCTTCGG
AAAAAGAGTTGGTAGCTCTTGATCCGGCAAACAAACCACCGCTGGTAGCGGTGGTTTTTTTGTTTGCAAG
CAGCAGATTACGCGCAGAAAAAAAGGATCTCAAGAAGATCCTTTGATCTTTTCTACGGGGTCTGACGCTC
AGTGGAACGAAAACTCACGTTAAGGGATTTTGGTCATGAGATTATCAAAAAGGATCTTCACCTAGATCCT
TTTAAATTAAAAATGAAGTTTTAAATCAATCTAAAGTATATATGAGTAAACTTGGTCTGACAGTTACCAA
TGCTTAATCAGTGAGGCACCTATCTCAGCGATCTGTCTATTTCGTTCATCCATAGTTGCCTGACTCCCCG
TCGTGTAGATAACTACGATACGGGAGGGCTTACCATCTGGCCCCAGTGCTGCAATGATACCGCGAGACCC
ACGCTCACCGGCTCCAGATTTATCAGCAATAAACCAGCCAGCCGGAAGGGCCGAGCGCAGAAGTGGTCCT
GCAACTTTATCCGCCTCCATCCAGTCTATTAATTGTTGCCGGGAAGCTAGAGTAAGTAGTTCGCCAGTTA
ATAGTTTGCGCAACGTTGTTGCCATTGCTACAGGCATCGTGGTGTCACGCTCGTCGTTTGGTATGGCTTC
ATTCAGCTCCGGTTCCCAACGATCAAGGCGAGTTACATGATCCCCCATGTTGTGCAAAAAAGCGGTTAGC
TCCTTCGGTCCTCCGATCGTTGTCAGAAGTAAGTTGGCCGCAGTGTTATCACTCATGGTTATGGCAGCAC
TGCATAATTCTCTTACTGTCATGCCATCCGTAAGATGCTTTTCTGTGACTGGTGAGTACTCAACCAAGTC
ATTCTGAGAATAGTGTATGCGGCGACCGAGTTGCTCTTGCCCGGCGTCAATACGGGATAATACCGCGCCA
CATAGCAGAACTTTAAAAGTGCTCATCATTGGAAAACGTTCTTCGGGGCGAAAACTCTCAAGGATCTTAC
CGCTGTTGAGATCCAGTTCGATGTAACCCACTCGTGCACCCAACTGATCTTCAGCATCTTTTACTTTCAC
CAGCGTTTCTGGGTGAGCAAAAACAGGAAGGCAAAATGCCGCAAAAAAGGGAATAAGGGCGACACGGAAA
TGTTGAATACTCATACTCTTCCTTTTTCAATATTATTGAAGCATTTATCAGGGTTATTGTCTCATGAGCG
GATACATATTTGAATGTATTTAGAAAAATAAACAAATAGGGGTTCCGCGCACATTTCCCCGAAAAGTGCC
ACCTGAACGAAGCATCTGTGCTTCATTTTGTAGAACAAAAATGCAACGCGAGAGCGCTAATTTTTCAAAC
AAAGAATCTGAGCTGCATTTTTACAGAACAGAAATGCAACGCGAAAGCGCTATTTTACCAACGAAGAATC
TGTGCTTCATTTTTGTAAAACAAAAATGCAACGCGAGAGCGCTAATTTTTCAAACAAAGAATCTGAGCTG
CATTTTTACAGAACAGAAATGCAACGCGAGAGCGCTATTTTACCAACAAAGAATCTATACTTCTTTTTTG
TTCTACAAAAATGCATCCCGAGAGCGCTATTTTTCTAACAAAGCATCTTAGATTACTTTTTTTCTCCTTT
GTGCGCTCTATAATGCAGTCTCTTGATAACTTTTTGCACTGTAGGTCCGTTAAGGTTAGAAGAAGGCTAC
TTTGGTGTCTATTTTCTCTTCCATAAAAAAAGCCTGACTCCACTTCCCGCGTTTACTGATTACTAGCGAA
GCTGCGGGTGCATTTTTTCAAGATAAAGGCATCCCCGATTATATTCTATACCGATGTGGATTGCGCATAC
TTTGTGAACAGAAAGTGATAGCGTTGATGATTCTTCATTGGTCAGAAAATTATGAACGGTTTCTTCTATT
TTGTCTCTATATACTACGTATAGGAAATGTTTACATTTTCGTATTGTTTTCGATTCACTCTATGAATAGT
TCTTACTACAATTTTTTTGTCTAAAGAGTAATACTAGAGATAAACATAAAAAATGTAGAGGTCGAGTTTA
GATGCAAGTTCAAGGAGCGAAAGGTGGATGGGTAGGTTATATAGGGATATAGCACAGAGATATATAGCAA
AGAGATACTTTTGAGCAATGTTTGTGGAAGCGGTATTCGCAATATTTTAGTAGCTCGTTACAGTCCGGTG
CGTTTTTGGTTTTTTGAAAGTGCGTCTTCAGAGCGCTTTTGGTTTTCAAAAGCGCTCTGAAGTTCCTATA
CTTTCTAGAGAATAGGAACTTCGGAATAGGAACTTCAAAGCGTTTCCGAAAACGAGCGCTTCCGAAAATG
CAACGCGAGCTGCGCACATACAGCTCACTGTTCACGTCGCACCTATATCTGCGTGTTGCCTGTATATATA
TATACATGAGAAGAACGGCATAGTGCGTGTTTATGCTTAAATGCGTACTTATATGCGTCTATTTATGTAG
GATGAAAGGTAGTCTAGTACCTCCTGTGATATTATCCCATTCCATGCGGGGTATCGTATGCTTCCTTCAG
CACTACCCTTTAGCTGTTCTATATGCTGCCACTCCTCAATTGGATTAGTCTCATCCTTCAATGCTATCAT
TTCCTTTGATATTGGATCATACTAAGAAACCATTATTATCATGACATTAACCTATAAAAATAGGCGTATC
ACGAGGCCCTTTCGTCTCGCGCGTTTCGGTGATGACGGTGAGCGCGTTTCGGTGATGACGGTGAAAACCT
CGGCGCGCCATTACCCTGTTATCCCTAATATACAACGCAAAGAAGCTGGAAAATTGGCGAGGGAATCCTG
TTTCTGTCTATCCAAGAATGGGCATGAGGTGGCAACCGTCGTGCTAGCGTACAGGGTGCACTTTGTAACC
ATTTGGGACACCGGACACTCGCTGTTTTCGAAATTACCCTTTAAGCGCGGGTATTGAACCAGGCTTATGC
CCAAGATCGTAGCAAGCATTTAACTGTGGGAATACTCAGGTATCGTAAGATGCAAGAGTTCGAATCTCTT
AGCAACCATTATTTTTTTCCTCAACATAACGAGAACACACAGGGGCGCTATCGCACAGAATCAAATTCGA
TGACTGGAAATTTTTTGTTAATTTCAGAGGTCGCCTGACGCATATACCTTTTTCAACTGAAAAATTGGGA
GAAAAAGGAAAGGTGAGAGCGCCGGAACCGGCTTTTCATATAGAATAGAGAAGCGTTCATGACTAAATGC
TTGCATCACAATACTTGAAGTTGACAATATTATTTAAGGACCTATTGTTTTTTCCAATAGGTGGTTAGCA
ATCGTCTTACTTTCTAACTTTTCTTACCTTTTACATTTCAGCAATATATATATATATATTTCAAGGATAT
ACCATTCTAATGTCTGCCCCTAAGAAGATCGTCGTTTTGCCAGGTGACCACGTTGGTCAAGAAATCACAG
CCGAAGCCATTAAGGTTCTTAAAGCTATTTCTGATGTTCGTTCCAATGTCAAGTTCGATTTCGAAAATCA
TTTAATTGGTGGTGCTGCTATCGATGCTACAGGTGTTCCACTTCCAGATGAGGCGCTGGAAGCCTCCAAG
AAGGCTGATGCCGTTTTGTTAGGTGCTGTGGGTGGTCCTAAATGGGGTACCGGTAGTGTTAGACCTGAAC
AAGGTTTACTAAAAATCCGTAAAGAACTTCAATTGTACGCCAACTTAAGACCATGTAACTTTGCATCCGA
CTCTCTTTTAGACTTATCTCCAATCAAGCCACAATTTGCTAAAGGTACTGACTTCGTTGTTGTCAGAGAA
TTAGTGGGAGGTATTTACTTTGGTAAGAGAAAGGAAGACGATGGTGATGGTGTCGCTTGGGATAGTGAAC
AATACACCGTTCCAGAAGTGCAAAGAATCACAAGAATGGCCGCTTTCATGGCCCTACAACATGAGCCACC
ATTGCCTATTTGGTCCTTGGATAAAGCTAATGTTTTGGCCTCTTCAAGATTATGGAGAAAAACTGTGGAG
GAAACCATCAAGAACGAATTCCCTACATTGAAGGTTCAACATCAATTGATTGATTCTGCCGCCATGATCC
TAGTTAAGAACCCAACCCACCTAAATGGTATTATAATCACCAGCAACATGTTTGGTGATATCATCTCCGA
TGAAGCCTCCGTTATCCCAGGTTCCTTGGGTTTGTTGCCATCTGCGTCCTTGGCCTCTTTGCCAGACAAG
AACACCGCATTTGGTTTGTACGAACCATGCCACGGTTCTGCTCCAGATTTGCCAAAGAATAAGGTCAACC
CTATCGCCACTATCTTGTCTGCTGCAATGATGTTGAAATTGTCATTGAACTTGCCTGAAGAAGGTAAGGC
CATTGAAGATGCAGTTAAAAAGGTTTTGGATGCAGGTATCAGAACTGGTGATTTAGGTGGTTCCAACAGT
ACCACCGAAGTCGGTGATGCTGTCGCCGAAGAAGTTAAGAAAATCCTTGCTTAAAAAGATTCTCTTTTTT
TATGATATTTGTACATAAACTTTATAAATGAAATTCATAATAGAAACGACACGAAATTACAAAATGGAAT
ATGTTCATAGGGTAGACGAAACTATATACGCAATCTACATACATTTATCAAGAAGGAGAAAAAGGAGGAT
GTAAAGGAATACAGGTAAGCAAATTGATACTAATGGCTCAACGAAATGACGGTATCGATAAGCTTGATAT
CGAATTCCTGCAGCCCGGGGGATCCACTAGTTCTAGATTAATTAATATCTAAAAATTGCCTTATGATCCG
TCTCTCCGGTTACAGCCTGTGTAACTGATTAATCCTGCCTTTCTAATCACCATTCTAATGTTTTAATTAA
GGGATTTTGTCTTCATTAACGGCTTTCGCTCATAAAAATGTTATGACGTTTTGCCCGCAGGCGGGAAACC
ATCCACTTCACGAGACTGATCTCCTCTGCCGGAACACCGGGCATCTCCAACTTATAAGTTGGAGAAATAA
GAGAATTTCAGATTGAGAGAATGAAAAAAAAAAAAAAAAAAAGGCAGAGGAGAGCATAGAAATGGGGTTC
ACTTTTTGGTAAAGCTATAGCATGCCTATCACATATAAATAGAGTGCCAGTAGCGACTTTTTTCACACTC
GAAATACTCTTACTACTGCTCTCTTGTTGTTTTTATCACTTCTTGTTTCTTCTTGGTAAATAGAATATCA
AGCTACAAAAAGCATACAATCAACTATCAACTATTAACTATATCGTAATAC
